Addgene plasmid #135366: nSaCas9 D127 miniABEMax V82G
Purpose: Expression of nSaCas9 intradomain insertion of single evolved TadA monomer (V82G) at the specified position (D127 )
Depositing lab: Alex Hewitt. Depositing organization: University of Tasmania. Publication: Engineering domain-inlaid SaCas9 adenine base editors with reduced RNA off-targets and increased on-target DNA editing. Nguyen Tran MT, Mohd Khalid MKN, Wang Q, Walker JKR, Lidgerwood GE, Dilworth KL, Lisowski L, Pebay A, Hewitt AW. Nat Commun. 2020 Sep 25;11(1):4871. doi: 10.1038/s41467-020-18715-y. PubMed 32978399.
Backbone
  Vector backbone: pcDNA3.1(+)
  Vector type: Mammalian Expression, CRISPR
  Selectable markers: Blasticidin
Growth in bacteria
  Bacterial resistance: Ampicillin, 100 μg/mL
  Growth temperature: 30°C
  Growth strain: NEB Stable
  Copy number: High Copy
Gene/Insert
  Gene/Insert name: nSaCas9 D127 miniABEMax V82G
  Species: Synthetic
  Mutation: (V82G)
  Cloning method: Restriction Enzyme; 5′ cloning site Unknown (unknown if destroyed)
Terms and licenses: Academic/Nonprofit Terms; Industry Terms: Not Available to Industry
How to cite: nSaCas9 D127 miniABEMax V82G was a gift from Alex Hewitt (Addgene plasmid # 135366 ; http://n2t.net/addgene:135366 ; RRID:Addgene_135366)
