[The description below was written by a language model from this plasmid's Addgene catalogue record and pLannotate feature annotations shown in this document.]
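Description:
nSaCas9 D127 miniABEMax V82G is a mammalian expression plasmid of about 9.8 kb built on the pcDNA3.1(+) backbone. It encodes a domain-inlaid adenine base editor. Rather than attaching the deaminase to a terminus of Cas9, the design places a single evolved TadA monomer carrying the V82G substitution inside the Staphylococcus aureus Cas9 nickase, at position D127. The feature table annotates the whole synthetic open reading frame (roughly 3.85 kb) simply as cas9. The embedded TadA domain, any linkers and any nuclear localisation signals are not marked separately, so their arrangement cannot be read from the annotation.

Expression in mammalian cells is driven by the CMV immediate-early enhancer and promoter. A T7 promoter lies just upstream of the coding sequence, and a bGH polyadenylation signal terminates the transcript. A blasticidin S deaminase gene sits between the editor and the bGH poly(A) signal, matching the catalogue's blasticidin marker. It has no annotated promoter of its own, which suggests co-expression with the editor, but the element linking the two is not annotated. The pcDNA3.1 SV40 promoter–neomycin resistance cassette with SV40 poly(A) is also detected, although only blasticidin is listed as a selectable marker. Propagation in E. coli relies on a high-copy ColE1/pUC-type origin and ampicillin resistance, and an f1 origin is present.

No guide RNA cassette is annotated, so an SaCas9-compatible sgRNA would presumably be supplied from another construct. The associated work developed inlaid SaCas9 adenine base editors aiming for reduced RNA off-target editing and improved on-target DNA editing. This plasmid represents one insertion-site variant from that series.
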