Features (pLannotate 1.2.2; 21 found; start..end, strand, type, name):
    203..582     +  enhancer       CMV enhancer: human cytomegalovirus immediate early enhancer
    583..786     +  promoter       CMV promoter: human cytomegalovirus (CMV) immediate early promoter
    782..815     +  LTR            5' LTR (truncated) (fragment): truncated 5' long terminal repeat (LTR) from HIV-1
    831..849     +  promoter       T7 promoter: promoter for bacteriophage T7 RNA polymerase
    875..4726    +  CDS            cas9: CAS9_STAAU - Experimental evidence at protein level: Swiss-Prot protein existence level 1. CRISPR (clustered regularly interspaced short palindromic repeat) is an adaptive immune system that provides protection against mobile genetic elements (viruses, transposable elements and conjugative plasmids). CRISPR clusters contain spacers, sequences complementary to antecedent mobile elements, and target invading nucleic acids. CRISPR clusters are transcribed and processed into CRISPR RNA (crRNA). In type II CRISPR systems correct processing of pre-crRNA requires a trans- encoded small RNA (tracrRNA)
   4877..5275    +  CDS            BSD: blasticidin S deaminase; Aspergillus terreus BSD; confers resistance to blasticidin
   5352..5576    +  polyA_signal   bGH poly(A) signal: bovine growth hormone polyadenylation signal
   5580..5601    +  promoter       SV40 promoter (fragment): SV40 enhancer and early promoter
   5622..6050    +  rep_origin     f1 ori (sequence partly withheld): f1 bacteriophage origin of replication; arrow indicates direction of (+) strand synthesis
   6064..6393    +  promoter       SV40 promoter: SV40 enhancer and early promoter
   6460..7251    +  CDS            neo: KKA2_KLEPN - Also known as kan, nptII. Experimental evidence at protein level: Swiss-Prot protein existence level 1. Resistance to kanamycin, neomycin, paromomycin, ribostamycin, butirosin and gentamicin B. From Klebsiella pneumoniae.
   7275..7433    +  CDS            ble (fragment): BLE_KLEPN - Experimental evidence at protein level: Swiss-Prot protein existence level 1. Binding protein with a strong affinity to the bleomycin family of antibiotics. Binds to CL990; an antimitotic-antibiotic compound. From Klebsiella pneumoniae.
   7428..7549    +  polyA_signal   SV40 poly(A) signal: SV40 polyadenylation signal
   7622..7638    -  protein_bind   lac operator: The lac repressor binds to the lac operator to inhibit transcription in E. coli. This inhibition can be relieved by adding lactose or isopropyl-β-D-thiogalactopyranoside (IPTG). lac repressor encoded by lacI
   7646..7676    -  promoter       lac promoter: promoter for the E. coli lac operon
   7691..7712    -  protein_bind   CAP binding site: CAP binding activates transcription in the presence of cAMP. E. coli catabolite activator protein
   7725..7817    -  CDS            lacI (fragment): lac repressor; lacI; The lac repressor binds to the lac operator to inhibit transcription in E. coli. This inhibition can be relieved by adding lactose or isopropyl-β-D-thiogalactopyranoside (IPTG).
   8000..8588    -  rep_origin     ori: high-copy-number ColE1/pMB1/pBR322/pUC origin of replication
   8759..9619    -  CDS            AmpR: β-lactamase; bla; confers resistance to ampicillin, carbenicillin, and related antibiotics
   9620..9724    -  promoter       AmpR promoter: bla
   9783..48      -  misc_feature   bom (fragment) (across the origin): basis of mobility region from pBR322
>Addgene plasmid #135366 | nSaCas9 D127 miniABEMax V82G | addgene full sequence | sequence record 267737 | Addgene NGS Result
TGCACTCTCAGTACAATCTGCTCTGATGCCGCATAGTTAAGCCAGTATCTGCTCCCTGCTTGTGTGTTGG
AGGTCGCTGAGTAGTGCGCGAGCAAAATTTAAGCTACAACAAGGCAAGGCTTGACCGACAATTGCATGAA
GAATCTGCTTAGGGTTAGGCGTTTTGCGCTGCTTCGCGATGTACGGGCCAGATATACGCGTTGACATTGA
TTATTGACTAGTTATTAATAGTAATCAATTACGGGGTCATTAGTTCATAGCCCATATATGGAGTTCCGCG
TTACATAACTTACGGTAAATGGCCCGCCTGGCTGACCGCCCAACGACCCCCGCCCATTGACGTCAATAAT
GACGTATGTTCCCATAGTAACGCCAATAGGGACTTTCCATTGACGTCAATGGGTGGAGTATTTACGGTAA
ACTGCCCACTTGGCAGTACATCAAGTGTATCATATGCCAAGTACGCCCCCTATTGACGTCAATGACGGTA
AATGGCCCGCCTGGCATTATGCCCAGTACATGACCTTATGGGACTTTCCTACTTGGCAGTACATCTACGT
ATTAGTCATCGCTATTACCATGGTGATGCGGTTTTGGCAGTACATCAATGGGCGTGGATAGCGGTTTGAC
TCACGGGGATTTCCAAGTCTCCACCCCATTGACGTCAATGGGAGTTTGTTTTGGCACCAAAATCAACGGG
ACTTTCCAAAATGTCGTAACAACTCCGCCCCATTGACGCAAATGGGCGGTAGGCGTGTACGGTGGGAGGT
CTATATAAGCAGAGCTCTCTGGCTAACTAGAGAACCCACTGCTTACTGGCTTATCGAAATTAATACGACT
CACTATAGGGAGACCCAAGCTGGCTAGCGCCACCATGAAGCGAAATTACATTCTGGGGCTGGCCATTGGC
ATTACATCAGTGGGCTATGGCATCATTGACTACGAGACAAGGGACGTGATCGACGCCGGCGTGAGACTGT
TCAAGGAGGCCAACGTGGAGAACAATGAGGGCCGGAGATCCAAGAGGGGAGCAAGGCGCCTGAAGCGGAG
AAGGCGCCACAGAATCCAGAGAGTGAAGAAGCTGCTGTTCGATTACAACCTGCTGACCGACCACTCCGAG
CTGTCTGGCATCAATCCTTATGAGGCCAGAGTGAAGGGCCTGTCCCAGAAGCTGTCTGAGGAGGAGTTTA
GCGCCGCCCTGCTGCACCTGGCAAAGAGGAGAGGCGTGCACAACGTGAATGAGGTGGAGGAGGACCCGAA
GAAGAAACGTAAGGTGGGTAGCAGCGGTAGCCCGAAAAAGAAGCGCAAAGTGGGCAGCGACGCGCTGGAC
GATTTCGATCTGGACATGCTGGGCAGCGATGCGCTGGATGATTTCGGCGGTGGCAGCTCTGAGGTGGAGT
TTTCCCACGAGTACTGGATGAGACATGCCCTGACCCTGGCCAAGAGGGCACGCGATGAGAGGGAGGTGCC
TGTGGGAGCCGTGCTGGTGCTGAACAATAGAGTGATCGGCGAGGGCTGGAACAGAGCCATCGGCCTGCAC
GACCCAACAGCCCATGCCGAAATTATGGCCCTGAGACAGGGCGGCCTGGTCATGCAGAACTACAGACTGA
TTGACGCCACCCTGTACGGCACATTCGAGCCTTGCGTGATGTGCGCCGGCGCCATGATCCACTCTAGGAT
CGGCCGCGTGGTGTTTGGCGTGAGGAACGCAAAAACCGGCGCCGCAGGCTCCCTGATGGACGTGCTGCAC
TACCCCGGCATGAATCACCGCGTCGAAATTACCGAGGGAATCCTGGCAGATGAATGTGCCGCCCTGCTGT
GCTATTTCTTTCGGATGCCTAGACAGGTGTTCAATGCTCAGAAGAAGGCCCAGAGCTCCACCGACGGCGG
TAGCGGCGGTAGCGGTGGTAGCGGCGGCAGCGGTGGTAGCGGTGGCAGCGGTGGTGACACCGGCAACGAG
CTGTCCACAAAGGAGCAGATCAGCCGCAATTCCAAGGCCCTGGAGGAGAAGTATGTGGCCGAGCTGCAGC
TGGAGCGGCTGAAGAAGGATGGCGAGGTGAGGGGCTCCATCAATCGCTTCAAGACCTCTGACTACGTGAA
GGAGGCCAAGCAGCTGCTGAAGGTGCAGAAGGCCTACCACCAGCTGGATCAGTCCTTTATCGATACATAT
ATCGACCTGCTGGAGACAAGGCGCACATACTATGAGGGACCAGGAGAGGGCTCTCCCTTCGGCTGGAAGG
ACATCAAGGAGTGGTACGAGATGCTGATGGGCCACTGCACCTATTTTCCAGAGGAGCTGAGAAGCGTGAA
GTACGCCTATAACGCCGATCTGTACAACGCCCTGAATGACCTGAACAACCTGGTCATCACCAGGGATGAG
AACGAGAAGCTGGAGTACTATGAGAAGTTCCAGATCATCGAGAACGTGTTCAAGCAGAAGAAGAAGCCTA
CACTGAAGCAGATCGCCAAGGAGATCCTGGTGAACGAGGAGGACATCAAGGGCTACCGCGTGACCTCCAC
AGGCAAGCCAGAGTTCACCAATCTGAAGGTGTATCACGATATCAAGGACATCACAGCCCGGAAGGAGATC
ATCGAGAACGCCGAGCTGCTGGATCAGATCGCCAAGATCCTGACCATCTATCAGAGCTCCGAGGACATCC
AGGAGGAGCTGACCAACCTGAATAGCGAGCTGACACAGGAGGAGATCGAGCAGATCAGCAATCTGAAGGG
CTACACCGGCACACACAACCTGAGCCTGAAGGCCATCAATCTGATCCTGGATGAGCTGTGGCACACAAAC
GACAATCAGATCGCCATCTTTAACCGGCTGAAGCTGGTGCCAAAGAAGGTGGACCTGTCCCAGCAGAAGG
AGATCCCAACCACACTGGTGGACGATTTCATCCTGTCTCCCGTGGTGAAGCGGAGCTTCATCCAGAGCAT
CAAAGTGATCAACGCCATCATCAAGAAGTACGGCCTGCCCAATGATATCATCATCGAGCTGGCCAGGGAG
AAGAACTCCAAGGACGCCCAGAAGATGATCAATGAGATGCAGAAGAGGAACCGCCAGACCAATGAGCGGA
TCGAGGAGATCATCAGAACCACAGGCAAGGAGAACGCCAAGTACCTGATCGAGAAGATCAAGCTGCACGA
TATGCAGGAGGGCAAGTGTCTGTATTCTCTGGAGGCCATCCCTCTGGAGGACCTGCTGAACAATCCATTC
AACTACGAGGTGGATCACATCATCCCCCGGAGCGTGAGCTTCGACAATTCTTTTAACAATAAGGTGCTGG
TGAAGCAGGAGGAGAACAGCAAGAAGGGCAATAGGACCCCTTTCCAGTACCTGTCTAGCTCCGATTCTAA
GATCAGCTACGAGACATTCAAGAAGCACATCCTGAATCTGGCCAAGGGCAAGGGCCGCATCAGCAAGACC
AAGAAGGAGTACCTGCTGGAGGAGCGGGACATCAACAGATTCTCCGTGCAGAAGGACTTCATCAACCGGA
ATCTGGTGGACACCAGATACGCCACACGCGGCCTGATGAATCTGCTGCGGTCTTATTTCAGAGTGAACAA
TCTGGATGTGAAGGTGAAGAGCATCAACGGCGGCTTCACCTCCTTTCTGCGGAGAAAGTGGAAGTTTAAG
AAGGAGCGCAACAAGGGCTATAAGCACCACGCCGAGGATGCCCTGATCATCGCCAATGCCGACTTCATCT
TTAAGGAGTGGAAGAAGCTGGACAAGGCCAAGAAAGTGATGGAGAACCAGATGTTCGAGGAGAAGCAGGC
CGAGAGCATGCCCGAGATCGAGACAGAGCAGGAGTACAAGGAGATTTTCATCACACCTCACCAGATCAAG
CACATCAAGGACTTCAAGGACTACAAGTATTCTCACAGGGTGGATAAGAAGCCCAACCGCGAGCTGATCA
ATGACACCCTGTATAGCACACGGAAGGACGATAAGGGCAATACCCTGATCGTGAACAATCTGAACGGCCT
GTACGACAAGGATAATGACAAGCTGAAGAAGCTGATCAACAAGTCTCCCGAGAAGCTGCTGATGTACCAC
CACGATCCTCAGACATATCAGAAGCTGAAGCTGATCATGGAGCAGTACGGCGACGAGAAGAACCCACTGT
ATAAGTACTATGAGGAGACAGGCAACTACCTGACAAAGTATAGCAAGAAGGATAATGGCCCCGTGATCAA
GAAGATCAAGTACTATGGCAACAAGCTGAATGCCCACCTGGACATCACCGACGATTACCCTAACTCTCGC
AATAAGGTGGTGAAGCTGAGCCTGAAGCCATACCGGTTCGACGTGTACCTGGACAACGGCGTGTATAAGT
TTGTGACAGTGAAGAATCTGGATGTGATCAAGAAGGAGAACTACTATGAGGTGAACAGCAAGTGCTACGA
GGAGGCCAAGAAGCTGAAGAAGATCAGCAACCAGGCCGAGTTCATCGCCTCTTTTTACAACAATGACCTG
ATCAAGATCAATGGCGAGCTGTATAGAGTGATCGGCGTGAACAATGATCTGCTGAACAGAATCGAAGTGA
ATATGATCGACATCACCTACAGGGAGTATCTGGAGAACATGAATGATAAGAGGCCCCCTCGCATCATCAA
GACCATCGCCTCTAAGACACAGAGCATCAAGAAGTACAGCACAGACATCCTGGGGAACCTGTATGAAGTC
AAGAGCAAGAAACATCCTCAGATTATCAAGAAAGGCTCTGGTGGTTCTAAGCGACCTGCCGCCACAAAGA
AGGCTGGACAGGCTAAGAAGAAGAAAGATTACAAAGACGATGACGATAAGGGATCCGGCGCAACAAACTT
CTCTCTGCTGAAACAAGCCGGAGATGTCGAAGAGAATCCTGGACCGATGGCCAAGCCTTTGTCTCAAGAA
GAATCCACCCTCATTGAAAGAGCAACGGCTACAATCAACAGCATCCCCATCTCTGAAGACTACAGCGTCG
CCAGCGCAGCTCTCTCTAGCGACGGCCGCATCTTCACTGGTGTCAATGTATATCATTTTACTGGGGGACC
TTGTGCAGAACTCGTGGTGCTGGGCACTGCTGCTGCTGCGGCAGCTGGCAACCTGACTTGTATCGTCGCG
ATCGGAAATGAGAACAGGGGCATCTTGAGCCCCTGCGGACGGTGCCGACAGGTGCTTCTCGATCTGCATC
CTGGGATCAAAGCCATAGTGAAGGACAGTGATGGACAGCCGACGGCAGTTGGGATTCGTGAATTGCTGCC
CTCTGGTTATGTGTGGGAGGGCTAAGAATTCTGCAGATATCCAGCACAGTGGCGGCCGCTCGAGTCTAGA
GGGCCCGTTTAAACCCGCTGATCAGCCTCGACTGTGCCTTCTAGTTGCCAGCCATCTGTTGTTTGCCCCT
CCCCCGTGCCTTCCTTGACCCTGGAAGGTGCCACTCCCACTGTCCTTTCCTAATAAAATGAGGAAATTGC
ATCGCATTGTCTGAGTAGGTGTCATTCTATTCTGGGGGGTGGGGTGGGGCAGGACAGCAAGGGGGAGGAT
TGGGAAGACAATAGCAGGCATGCTGGGGATGCGGTGGGCTCTATGGCTTCTGAGGCGGAAAGAACCAGCT
GGGGCTCTAGGGGGTATCCCC
[124 nt withheld, positions 5622-5745]
C
[91 nt withheld, positions 5747-5837]
A
[49 nt withheld, positions 5839-5887]
CCTTTGACGTTGGAGTCCACGTTCTTT
[37 nt withheld, positions 5915-5951]
ACCCTATCTCGGTCTATTCTTTTGATTTATAAGGGATTTTGCCGATTTCGGCCTATTGGTTAAAAAATGA
GCTGATTTAACAAAAATTTAACGCGAATTAATTCTGTGGAATGTGTGTCAGTTAGGGTGTGGAAAGTCCC
CAGGCTCCCCAGCAGGCAGAAGTATGCAAAGCATGCATCTCAATTAGTCAGCAACCAGGTGTGGAAAGTC
CCCAGGCTCCCCAGCAGGCAGAAGTATGCAAAGCATGCATCTCAATTAGTCAGCAACCATAGTCCCGCCC
CTAACTCCGCCCATCCCGCCCCTAACTCCGCCCAGTTCCGCCCATTCTCCGCCCCATGGCTGACTAATTT
TTTTTATTTATGCAGAGGCCGAGGCCGCCTCTGCCTCTGAGCTATTCCAGAAGTAGTGAGGAGGCTTTTT
TGGAGGCCTAGGCTTTTGCAAAAAGCTCCCGGGAGCTTGTATATCCATTTTCGGATCTGATCAAGAGACA
GGATGAGGATCGTTTCGCATGATTGAACAAGATGGATTGCACGCAGGTTCTCCGGCCGCTTGGGTGGAGA
GGCTATTCGGCTATGACTGGGCACAACAGACAATCGGCTGCTCTGATGCCGCCGTGTTCCGGCTGTCAGC
GCAGGGGCGCCCGGTTCTTTTTGTCAAGACCGACCTGTCCGGTGCCCTGAATGAACTGCAGGACGAGGCA
GCGCGGCTATCGTGGCTGGCCACGACGGGCGTTCCTTGCGCAGCTGTGCTCGACGTTGTCACTGAAGCGG
GAAGGGACTGGCTGCTATTGGGCGAAGTGCCGGGGCAGGATCTCCTGTCATCTCACCTTGCTCCTGCCGA
GAAAGTATCCATCATGGCTGATGCAATGCGGCGGCTGCATACGCTTGATCCGGCTACCTGCCCATTCGAC
CACCAAGCGAAACATCGCATCGAGCGAGCACGTACTCGGATGGAAGCCGGTCTTGTCGATCAGGATGATC
TGGACGAAGAGCATCAGGGGCTCGCGCCAGCCGAACTGTTCGCCAGGCTCAAGGCGCGCATGCCCGACGG
CGAGGATCTCGTCGTGACCCATGGCGATGCCTGCTTGCCGAATATCATGGTGGAAAATGGCCGCTTTTCT
GGATTCATCGACTGTGGCCGGCTGGGTGTGGCGGACCGCTATCAGGACATAGCGTTGGCTACCCGTGATA
TTGCTGAAGAGCTTGGCGGCGAATGGGCTGACCGCTTCCTCGTGCTTTACGGTATCGCCGCTCCCGATTC
GCAGCGCATCGCCTTCTATCGCCTTCTTGACGAGTTCTTCTGAGCGGGACTCTGGGGTTCGAAATGACCG
ACCAAGCGACGCCCAACCTGCCATCACGAGATTTCGATTCCACCGCCGCCTTCTATGAAAGGTTGGGCTT
CGGAATCGTTTTCCGGGACGCCGGCTGGATGATCCTCCAGCGCGGGGATCTCATGCTGGAGTTCTTCGCC
CACCCCAACTTGTTTATTGCAGCTTATAATGGTTACAAATAAAGCAATAGCATCACAAATTTCACAAATA
AAGCATTTTTTTCACTGCATTCTAGTTGTGGTTTGTCCAAACTCATCAATGTATCTTATCATGTCTGTAT
ACCGTCGACCTCTAGCTAGAGCTTGGCGTAATCATGGTCATAGCTGTTTCCTGTGTGAAATTGTTATCCG
CTCACAATTCCACACAACATACGAGCCGGAAGCATAAAGTGTAAAGCCTGGGGTGCCTAATGAGTGAGCT
AACTCACATTAATTGCGTTGCGCTCACTGCCCGCTTTCCAGTCGGGAAACCTGTCGTGCCAGCTGCATTA
ATGAATCGGCCAACGCGCGGGGAGAGGCGGTTTGCGTATTGGGCGCTCTTCCGCTTCCTCGCTCACTGAC
TCGCTGCGCTCGGTCGTTCGGCTGCGGCGAGCGGTATCAGCTCACTCAAAGGCGGTAATACGGTTATCCA
CAGAATCAGGGGATAACGCAGGAAAGAACATGTGAGCAAAAGGCCAGCAAAAGGCCAGGAACCGTAAAAA
GGCCGCGTTGCTGGCGTTTTTCCATAGGCTCCGCCCCCCTGACGAGCATCACAAAAATCGACGCTCAAGT
CAGAGGTGGCGAAACCCGACAGGACTATAAAGATACCAGGCGTTTCCCCCTGGAAGCTCCCTCGTGCGCT
CTCCTGTTCCGACCCTGCCGCTTACCGGATACCTGTCCGCCTTTCTCCCTTCGGGAAGCGTGGCGCTTTC
TCATAGCTCACGCTGTAGGTATCTCAGTTCGGTGTAGGTCGTTCGCTCCAAGCTGGGCTGTGTGCACGAA
CCCCCCGTTCAGCCCGACCGCTGCGCCTTATCCGGTAACTATCGTCTTGAGTCCAACCCGGTAAGACACG
ACTTATCGCCACTGGCAGCAGCCACTGGTAACAGGATTAGCAGAGCGAGGTATGTAGGCGGTGCTACAGA
GTTCTTGAAGTGGTGGCCTAACTACGGCTACACTAGAAGAACAGTATTTGGTATCTGCGCTCTGCTGAAG
CCAGTTACCTTCGGAAAAAGAGTTGGTAGCTCTTGATCCGGCAAACAAACCACCGCTGGTAGCGGTGGTT
TTTTTGTTTGCAAGCAGCAGATTACGCGCAGAAAAAAAGGATCTCAAGAAGATCCTTTGATCTTTTCTAC
GGGGTCTGACGCTCAGTGGAACGAAAACTCACGTTAAGGGATTTTGGTCATGAGATTATCAAAAAGGATC
TTCACCTAGATCCTTTTAAATTAAAAATGAAGTTTTAAATCAATCTAAAGTATATATGAGTAAACTTGGT
CTGACAGTTACCAATGCTTAATCAGTGAGGCACCTATCTCAGCGATCTGTCTATTTCGTTCATCCATAGT
TGCCTGACTCCCCGTCGTGTAGATAACTACGATACGGGAGGGCTTACCATCTGGCCCCAGTGCTGCAATG
ATACCGCGAGACCCACGCTCACCGGCTCCAGATTTATCAGCAATAAACCAGCCAGCCGGAAGGGCCGAGC
GCAGAAGTGGTCCTGCAACTTTATCCGCCTCCATCCAGTCTATTAATTGTTGCCGGGAAGCTAGAGTAAG
TAGTTCGCCAGTTAATAGTTTGCGCAACGTTGTTGCCATTGCTACAGGCATCGTGGTGTCACGCTCGTCG
TTTGGTATGGCTTCATTCAGCTCCGGTTCCCAACGATCAAGGCGAGTTACATGATCCCCCATGTTGTGCA
AAAAAGCGGTTAGCTCCTTCGGTCCTCCGATCGTTGTCAGAAGTAAGTTGGCCGCAGTGTTATCACTCAT
GGTTATGGCAGCACTGCATAATTCTCTTACTGTCATGCCATCCGTAAGATGCTTTTCTGTGACTGGTGAG
TACTCAACCAAGTCATTCTGAGAATAGTGTATGCGGCGACCGAGTTGCTCTTGCCCGGCGTCAATACGGG
ATAATACCGCGCCACATAGCAGAACTTTAAAAGTGCTCATCATTGGAAAACGTTCTTCGGGGCGAAAACT
CTCAAGGATCTTACCGCTGTTGAGATCCAGTTCGATGTAACCCACTCGTGCACCCAACTGATCTTCAGCA
TCTTTTACTTTCACCAGCGTTTCTGGGTGAGCAAAAACAGGAAGGCAAAATGCCGCAAAAAAGGGAATAA
GGGCGACACGGAAATGTTGAATACTCATACTCTTCCTTTTTCAATATTATTGAAGCATTTATCAGGGTTA
TTGTCTCATGAGCGGATACATATTTGAATGTATTTAGAAAAATAAACAAATAGGGGTTCCGCGCACATTT
CCCCGAAAAGTGCCACCTGACGTCGACGGATCGGGAGATCTCCCGATCCCCTATGG
