>Addgene plasmid #135366 | nSaCas9 D127 miniABEMax V82G | depositor partial sequence | sequence record 261042 | insert: nSaCas9 (D10A) with intradomain insertion of miniABEMax (evolved ecTadA [V82G]) at position D127
ATGAAGCGAAATTACATTCTGGGGCTGGCCATTGGCATTACATCAGTGGGCTATGGCATCATTGACTACG
AGACAAGGGACGTGATCGACGCCGGCGTGAGACTGTTCAAGGAGGCCAACGTGGAGAACAATGAGGGCCG
GAGATCCAAGAGGGGAGCAAGGCGCCTGAAGCGGAGAAGGCGCCACAGAATCCAGAGAGTGAAGAAGCTG
CTGTTCGATTACAACCTGCTGACCGACCACTCCGAGCTGTCTGGCATCAATCCTTATGAGGCCAGAGTGA
AGGGCCTGTCCCAGAAGCTGTCTGAGGAGGAGTTTAGCGCCGCCCTGCTGCACCTGGCAAAGAGGAGAGG
CGTGCACAACGTGAATGAGGTGGAGGAGGACCCGAAGAAGAAACGTAAGGTGGGTAGCAGCGGTAGCCCG
AAAAAGAAGCGCAAAGTGGGCAGCGACGCGCTGGACGATTTCGATCTGGACATGCTGGGCAGCGATGCGC
TGGATGATTTCGGCGGTGGCAGCTCTGAGGTGGAGTTTTCCCACGAGTACTGGATGAGACATGCCCTGAC
CCTGGCCAAGAGGGCACGCGATGAGAGGGAGGTGCCTGTGGGAGCCGTGCTGGTGCTGAACAATAGAGTG
ATCGGCGAGGGCTGGAACAGAGCCATCGGCCTGCACGACCCAACAGCCCATGCCGAAATTATGGCCCTGA
GACAGGGCGGCCTGGTCATGCAGAACTACAGACTGATTGACGCCACCCTGTACGGCACATTCGAGCCTTG
CGTGATGTGCGCCGGCGCCATGATCCACTCTAGGATCGGCCGCGTGGTGTTTGGCGTGAGGAACGCAAAA
ACCGGCGCCGCAGGCTCCCTGATGGACGTGCTGCACTACCCCGGCATGAATCACCGCGTCGAAATTACCG
AGGGAATCCTGGCAGATGAATGTGCCGCCCTGCTGTGCTATTTCTTTCGGATGCCTAGACAGGTGTTCAA
TGCTCAGAAGAAGGCCCAGAGCTCCACCGACGGCGGTAGCGGCGGTAGCGGTGGTAGCGGCGGCAGCGGT
GGTAGCGGTGGCAGCGGTGGTGACACCGGCAACGAGCTGTCCACAAAGGAGCAGATCAGCCGCAATTCCA
AGGCCCTGGAGGAGAAGTATGTGGCCGAGCTGCAGCTGGAGCGGCTGAAGAAGGATGGCGAGGTGAGGGG
CTCCATCAATCGCTTCAAGACCTCTGACTACGTGAAGGAGGCCAAGCAGCTGCTGAAGGTGCAGAAGGCC
TACCACCAGCTGGATCAGTCCTTTATCGATACATATATCGACCTGCTGGAGACAAGGCGCACATACTATG
AGGGACCAGGAGAGGGCTCTCCCTTCGGCTGGAAGGACATCAAGGAGTGGTACGAGATGCTGATGGGCCA
CTGCACCTATTTTCCAGAGGAGCTGAGAAGCGTGAAGTACGCCTATAACGCCGATCTGTACAACGCCCTG
AATGACCTGAACAACCTGGTCATCACCAGGGATGAGAACGAGAAGCTGGAGTACTATGAGAAGTTCCAGA
TCATCGAGAACGTGTTCAAGCAGAAGAAGAAGCCTACACTGAAGCAGATCGCCAAGGAGATCCTGGTGAA
CGAGGAGGACATCAAGGGCTACCGCGTGACCTCCACAGGCAAGCCAGAGTTCACCAATCTGAAGGTGTAT
CACGATATCAAGGACATCACAGCCCGGAAGGAGATCATCGAGAACGCCGAGCTGCTGGATCAGATCGCCA
AGATCCTGACCATCTATCAGAGCTCCGAGGACATCCAGGAGGAGCTGACCAACCTGAATAGCGAGCTGAC
ACAGGAGGAGATCGAGCAGATCAGCAATCTGAAGGGCTACACCGGCACACACAACCTGAGCCTGAAGGCC
ATCAATCTGATCCTGGATGAGCTGTGGCACACAAACGACAATCAGATCGCCATCTTTAACCGGCTGAAGC
TGGTGCCAAAGAAGGTGGACCTGTCCCAGCAGAAGGAGATCCCAACCACACTGGTGGACGATTTCATCCT
GTCTCCCGTGGTGAAGCGGAGCTTCATCCAGAGCATCAAAGTGATCAACGCCATCATCAAGAAGTACGGC
CTGCCCAATGATATCATCATCGAGCTGGCCAGGGAGAAGAACTCCAAGGACGCCCAGAAGATGATCAATG
AGATGCAGAAGAGGAACCGCCAGACCAATGAGCGGATCGAGGAGATCATCAGAACCACAGGCAAGGAGAA
CGCCAAGTACCTGATCGAGAAGATCAAGCTGCACGATATGCAGGAGGGCAAGTGTCTGTATTCTCTGGAG
GCCATCCCTCTGGAGGACCTGCTGAACAATCCATTCAACTACGAGGTGGATCACATCATCCCCCGGAGCG
TGAGCTTCGACAATTCTTTTAACAATAAGGTGCTGGTGAAGCAGGAGGAGAACAGCAAGAAGGGCAATAG
GACCCCTTTCCAGTACCTGTCTAGCTCCGATTCTAAGATCAGCTACGAGACATTCAAGAAGCACATCCTG
AATCTGGCCAAGGGCAAGGGCCGCATCAGCAAGACCAAGAAGGAGTACCTGCTGGAGGAGCGGGACATCA
ACAGATTCTCCGTGCAGAAGGACTTCATCAACCGGAATCTGGTGGACACCAGATACGCCACACGCGGCCT
GATGAATCTGCTGCGGTCTTATTTCAGAGTGAACAATCTGGATGTGAAGGTGAAGAGCATCAACGGCGGC
TTCACCTCCTTTCTGCGGAGAAAGTGGAAGTTTAAGAAGGAGCGCAACAAGGGCTATAAGCACCACGCCG
AGGATGCCCTGATCATCGCCAATGCCGACTTCATCTTTAAGGAGTGGAAGAAGCTGGACAAGGCCAAGAA
AGTGATGGAGAACCAGATGTTCGAGGAGAAGCAGGCCGAGAGCATGCCCGAGATCGAGACAGAGCAGGAG
TACAAGGAGATTTTCATCACACCTCACCAGATCAAGCACATCAAGGACTTCAAGGACTACAAGTATTCTC
ACAGGGTGGATAAGAAGCCCAACCGCGAGCTGATCAATGACACCCTGTATAGCACACGGAAGGACGATAA
GGGCAATACCCTGATCGTGAACAATCTGAACGGCCTGTACGACAAGGATAATGACAAGCTGAAGAAGCTG
ATCAACAAGTCTCCCGAGAAGCTGCTGATGTACCACCACGATCCTCAGACATATCAGAAGCTGAAGCTGA
TCATGGAGCAGTACGGCGACGAGAAGAACCCACTGTATAAGTACTATGAGGAGACAGGCAACTACCTGAC
AAAGTATAGCAAGAAGGATAATGGCCCCGTGATCAAGAAGATCAAGTACTATGGCAACAAGCTGAATGCC
CACCTGGACATCACCGACGATTACCCTAACTCTCGCAATAAGGTGGTGAAGCTGAGCCTGAAGCCATACC
GGTTCGACGTGTACCTGGACAACGGCGTGTATAAGTTTGTGACAGTGAAGAATCTGGATGTGATCAAGAA
GGAGAACTACTATGAGGTGAACAGCAAGTGCTACGAGGAGGCCAAGAAGCTGAAGAAGATCAGCAACCAG
GCCGAGTTCATCGCCTCTTTTTACAACAATGACCTGATCAAGATCAATGGCGAGCTGTATAGAGTGATCG
GCGTGAACAATGATCTGCTGAACAGAATCGAAGTGAATATGATCGACATCACCTACAGGGAGTATCTGGA
GAACATGAATGATAAGAGGCCCCCTCGCATCATCAAGACCATCGCCTCTAAGACACAGAGCATCAAGAAG
TACAGCACAGACATCCTGGGGAACCTGTATGAAGTCAAGAGCAAGAAACATCCTCAGATTATCAAGAAAG
GCTCTGGTGGTTCTAAGCGACCTGCCGCCACAAAGAAGGCTGGACAGGCTAAGAAGAAGAAAGATTACAA
AGACGATGACGATAAGGGATCCGGCGCAACAAACTTCTCTCTGCTGAAACAAGCCGGAGATGTCGAAGAG
AATCCTGGACCGATGGCCAAGCCTTTGTCTCAAGAAGAATCCACCCTCATTGAAAGAGCAACGGCTACAA
TCAACAGCATCCCCATCTCTGAAGACTACAGCGTCGCCAGCGCAGCTCTCTCTAGCGACGGCCGCATCTT
CACTGGTGTCAATGTATATCATTTTACTGGGGGACCTTGTGCAGAACTCGTGGTGCTGGGCACTGCTGCT
GCTGCGGCAGCTGGCAACCTGACTTGTATCGTCGCGATCGGAAATGAGAACAGGGGCATCTTGAGCCCCT
GCGGACGGTGCCGACAGGTGCTTCTCGATCTGCATCCTGGGATCAAAGCCATAGTGAAGGACAGTGATGG
ACAGCCGACGGCAGTTGGGATTCGTGAATTGCTGCCCTCTGGTTATGTGTGGGAGGGCTAA
